Addgene plasmid #55026: mCherry-Dectin1A-N-10
Purpose: Localization: Membrane, Excitation: 587, Emission: 610
Depositing lab: Michael Davidson. Depositing organization: Florida State University, Tallahassee.
Backbone
  Vector backbone: mCherry-N1
  Backbone size w/o insert (bp): 4750
  Vector type: Mammalian Expression
  Selectable markers: Neomycin (select with G418)
Growth in bacteria
  Bacterial resistance: Kanamycin, 50 μg/mL
  Growth temperature: 37°C
  Growth strain: DH5alpha
  Copy number: High Copy
Gene/Insert
  Gene/Insert name: Dectin1A (alt name: NP_922938.1)
  Species: H. sapiens (human)
  Entrez Gene: CLEC7A (a.k.a. BGR, CANDF4, CD369, CLECSF12, DECTIN1, SCARE2)
  Promoter: CMV
  Tag / fusion protein: mCherry (C terminal on backbone)
  Cloning method: Unknown
  Sequencing primers: 5′ CMV-F; 3′ SV40pA-R
Terms and licenses: Academic/Nonprofit Terms; Industry Terms: Not Available to Industry
Depositor comments: . Excitation = 587; Emission = 610
How to cite: mCherry-Dectin1A-N-10 was a gift from Michael Davidson (Addgene plasmid # 55026 ; http://n2t.net/addgene:55026 ; RRID:Addgene_55026)
