[The description below was written by a language model from this plasmid's Addgene catalogue record.]
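Description:
mCherry-Dectin1A-N-10 is a mammalian expression plasmid built on the mCherry-N1 backbone (about 4.75 kb without the insert). It encodes human Dectin-1 isoform A, the product of the CLEC7A gene, fused to the red fluorescent protein mCherry. Dectin-1 is a C-type lectin pattern-recognition receptor best known for binding fungal β-glucans. Transcription is driven by the CMV promoter, a strong constitutive promoter in most mammalian cell lines. The insert sits upstream of the fluorescent protein, so mCherry is attached to the C terminus of Dectin1A. The "N-10" suffix probably indicates the N1-type fusion orientation and a 10-residue linker between the two parts, but the record does not spell this out. The SV40pA-R sequencing primer implies an SV40 polyadenylation signal downstream of the fusion.

The plasmid is maintained at high copy number in E. coli under kanamycin selection. The neomycin resistance marker allows G418 selection of stably transfected mammalian cells. The record does not list the origin of replication or other backbone features, and no feature table is provided. The cloning method is recorded as unknown.

The stated purpose is as a fluorescent localization marker. The fusion protein labels the membrane, with excitation at 587 nm and emission at 610 nm, in line with mCherry's spectral properties. It is suited to live- or fixed-cell imaging of membranes or of Dectin-1 distribution and trafficking, and the red emission allows it to be combined with green or other spectrally distinct fluorescent fusions.
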