>Addgene plasmid #55026 | mCherry-Dectin1A-N-10 | depositor partial sequence | sequence record 85410 | insert sequence
AGATCCGCTAGCGCCACCATGGAATATCATCCTGATTTAGAAAATTTGGATGAAGATGGATATACTCAAT
TACACTTCGACTCTCAAAGCAATACCAGGATAGCTGTTGTTTCAGAGAAAGGATCGTGTGCTGCATCTCC
TCCTTGGCGCCTCATTGCTGTAATTTTGGGAATCCTATGCTTGGTAATACTGGTGATAGCTGTGGTCCTG
GGTACCATGGCTATTTGGAGATCCAATTCAGGAAGCAACACATTGGAGAATGGCTACTTTCTATCAAGAA
ATAAAGAGAACCACAGTCAACCCACACAATCATCTTTAGAAGACAGTGTGACTCCTACCAAAGCTGTCAA
AACCACAGGGGTTCTTTCCAGCCCTTGTCCTCCTAATTGGATTATATATGAGAAGAGCTGTTATCTATTC
AGCATGTCACTAAATTCCTGGGATGGAAGTAAAAGACAATGCTGGCAACTGGGCTCTAATCTCCTAAAGA
TAGACAGCTCAAATGAATTGGGATTTATAGTAAAACAAGTGTCTTCCCAACCTGATAATTCATTTTGGAT
AGGCCTTTCTCGGCCCCAGACTGAAGTACCATGGCTCTGGGAGGATGGATCAACATTCTCTTCTAACTTA
TTTCAGATCAGAACCACAGCTACCCAAGAAAACCCATCTCCAAATTGTGTATGGATTCACGTGTCAGTCA
TTTATGACCAACTGTGTAGTGTGCCCTCATATAGTATTTGTGAGAAGAAGTTTTCAATGAGCTCCGGAGG
GGATCCACCGGTCGCCACCATGGTGAGCAAGGGCGAGGAGGATAACATGGCCATCATCAAGGAGTTCATG
CGCTTCAAGGTGCACATGGAGGGCTCCGTGAACGGCCACGAGTTCGAGATCGAGGGCGAGGGCGAGGGCC
GCCCCTACGAGGGCACCCAGACCGCCAAGCTGAAGGTGACCAAGGGTGGCCCCCTGCCCTTCGCCTGGGA
CATCCTGTCCCCTCAGTTCATGTACGGCTCCAAGGCCTACGTGAAGCACCCCGCCGACATCCCCGACTAC
TTGAAGCTGTCCTTCCCCGAGGGCTTCAAGTGGGAGCGCGTGATGAACTTCGAGGACGGCGGCGTGGTGA
CCGTGACCCAGGACTCCTCCCTGCAGGACGGCGAGTTCATCTACAAGGTGAAGCTGCGCGGCACCAACTT
CCCCTCCGACGGCCCCGTAATGCAGAAGAAGACCATGGGCTGGGAGGCCTCCTCCGAGCGGATGTACCCC
GAGGACGGCGCCCTGAAGGGCGAGATCAAGCAGAGGCTGAAGCTGAAGGACGGCGGCCACTACGACGCTG
AGGTCAAGACCACCTACAAGGCCAAGAAGCCCGTGCAGCTGCCCGGCGCCTACAACGTCAACATCAAGTT
GGACATCACCTCCCACAACGAGGACTACACCATCGTGGAACAGTACGAACGCGCCGAGGGCCGCCACTCC
ACCGGCGGCATGGACGAGCTGTACAAGTAAAGCGGCCGCGACTCTAGATCATAATCAGCCATACCACATT
