>Addgene plasmid #55026 | mCherry-Dectin1A-N-10 | addgene partial sequence | sequence record 97822 | mCherry-R 5'-TTGGTCACCTTCAGCTTGG-3'
CCTCGATCTCGAACTCGTGGCCGTTCACGGAGCCCTCCATGTGCACCTTGAAGCGCATGAACTCCTTGAT
GATGGCCATGTTATCCTCCTCGCCCTTGCTCACCATGGTGGCGACCGGTGGATCCCCTCCGGAGCTCATT
GAAAACTTCTTCTCACAAATACTATATGAGGGCACACTACACAGTTGGTCATAAATGACTGACACGTGAA
TCCATACACAATTTGGAGATGGGTTTTCTTGGGTAGCTGTGGTTCTGATCTGAAATAAGTTAGAAGAGAA
TGTTGATCCATCCTCCCAGAGCCATGGTACTTCAGTCTGGGGCCGAGAAAGGCCTATCCAAAATGAATTA
TCAGGTTGGGAAGACACTTGTTTTACTATAAATCCCAATTCATTTGAGCTGTCTATCTTTAGGAGATTAG
AGCCCAGTTGCCAGCATTGTCTTTTACTTCCATCCCAGGAATTTAGTGACATGCTGAATAGATAACAGCT
CTTCTCATATATAATCCAATTAGGAGGACAAGGGCTGGAAAGAACCCCTGTGGTTTTGACAGCTTTGGTA
GGAGTCACACTGTCTTCTAAAGATGATTGTGTGGGTTGACTGTGGTTCTCTTTATTTCTTGATAGAAAGT
AGCCATTCTCCAATGTGTTGCTTCCTGAATTGGATCTCCAAATAGCCATGGTACCCAGGACCACAGCTAT
CACCAGTATTACCAAGCATAGGATTCCCAAAATTACAGCAATGAGGCGCCAAGGAGGAGATGCAGCACAC
GATCCTTTCTCTGAAACAACAGCTATCCTGGTATTGCTTTGAGAGTCGAAGTGTAATTGAGTATATCCAT
CTTCATCCAAATT
